>Addgene plasmid #79755 | pAM PAT-ProTRY GW | depositor full sequence | sequence record 156942 | Full plasmid sequence
GTGGCAGGATATATTGTGGTGTAAACAAATTGACGCTTAGACAACTTAATAACACATTGCGGACGTTTTT
AATGATCGAATACTAACGTCTCTACCAGATATCAGCTTGCATGCCGGTCGATCTAGTAACATAGATGACA
CCGCGCGCGATAATTTATCCTAGTTTGCGCGCTATATTTTGTTTTCTATCGCGTATTAAATGTATAATTG
CGGGACTCTAATCATAAAAACCCATCTCATAAATAACGTCATGCATTACATGTTAATTATTACATGCTTA
ACGTAATTCAACAGAAATTATATGATAATCATCGCAAGACCGGCAACAGGATTCAATCTTAAGAAACTTT
ATTGCCAAATGTTTGAACGATCTGCTTGACTCTAGGGGTCATCAGATTTCGGTGACGGGCAGGACCGGAC
GGGGCGGCACCGGCAGGCTGAAGTCCAGCTGCCAGAAACCCACGTCATGCCAGTTCCCGTGCTTGAAGCC
GGCCGCCCGCAGCATGCCGCGGGGGGCATATCCGAGCGCCTCGTGCATGCGCACGCTCGGGTCGTTGGGC
AGCCCGATGACAGCGACCACGCTCTTGAAGCCCTGTGCCTCCAGGGACTTCAGCAGGTGGGTGTAGAGCG
TGGAGCCCAGTCCCGTCCGCTGGTGGCGGGGGGAGACGTACACGGTCGACTCGGCCGTCCAGTCGTAGGC
GTTGCGTGCCTTCCAGGGACCCGCGTAGGCGATGCCGGCGACCTCGCCGTCCACCTCGGCGACGAGCCAG
GGATAGCGCTCCCGCAGACGGACGAGGTCGTCCGTCCACTCCTGCGGTTCCTGCGGCTCGGTACGGAAGT
TGACCGTGCTTGTCTCGATGTAGTGGTTGACGATGGTGCAGACCGCCGGCATGTCCGCCTCGGTGGCACG
GCGGATGTCGGCCGGGCGTCGTTCTGGGCTCATGGTAGATCCCCTCGATCGAGTTGAGAGTGAATATGAG
ACTCTAATTGGATACCGAGGGGAATTTATGGAACGTCAGTGGAGCATTTTTGACAAGAAATATTTGCTAG
CTGATAGTGACCTTAGGCGACTTTTGAACGCGCAATAATGGTTTCTGACGTATGTGCTTAGCTCATTAAA
CTCCAGAAACCCGCGGCTCAGTGGCTCCTTCAACGTTGCGGTTCTGTCAGTTCCAAACGTAAAACGGCTT
GTCCCGCGTCATCGGCGGGGGTCATAACGTGACTCCCTTAATTCTCCGCTCATGATCAGATTGTCGTTTC
CCGCCTTCGGTTTGGGCGCGCCTCTTAGCTTCGAAGAAAACGCAAATCAGGGATTTTGGTTGTATCATGT
GTGAGAGATTGAATTTCTCCAGAAGCACTCATTAAATCGCGTGTGTAAGGAGTTGCCATACAGCGTCGTA
TGTAATGTCTTAGTCACTGTTCTAGAATTAAAACATATGTCAAATGTAGAATTAAAAAACAGGGGTTAAA
ATGTTAAATTATTCGGAGAAGTGGAATTATTATATTAAAAACATTGTGTGATTTTGGGATAAAATCTGAA
TCATGTTTTTTATTGTGCCAAAAAATTTCTGTTTCAACCTCTTCGTGGAGATGAAAGAAAAGTCAATCGG
GAATGAGACTTCTTGTATAACGAATGAAAATATGAACATGTTGATTAATGAATTAATTAACATACGTACT
ATATTAAGTGGGAATATTAGGTATAGGCCTTCGATTTTCCGTTTTGTTTGGTTTTTTCGATTTTAATAAT
ATTTCTCTAAATTAAAATAAATTTTAGTTTGGTTTATTTAAAATATTAATAAAATAATATAAATAACTAT
CTAATTAATATATTAAAAAGTATTTTCTATATATATTGATATAAATATTATTCCCATGTTTTATATTGGG
TGACGTTATCTTTTAAGTAAAGTTGTAAGATATCTAACTTATTCCTACATTATAATAACTATCAAAATAA
AATAACTAATTGTAGTGACAATGATGACTATCAAAATATGTATGTGTTTTGGCTCAAACATAGCGTTTAA
TAACAAACACAATGGACAATTTTAATAAATTTGATCGATTAGATTTTGTTTCATTTTCATGCACTAGATT
AAGGTTCGAATTAGATTCATTTTAGTGTATATAGTGAAACTAATTTGTTACTATATGGAAAAAAAAATAA
GTTTATTTTTGGTTCAAGAATTTTTATTCGGTACGGTTTGGTGTGTATGTCCAACCCTGAAAAAAAAACT
TGAAAAACTAATAACCTAATAACAACTAATTTTCTTAGAAATACAAATTGGACTTGAATACAAAAATGGA
AAGAACAACAACAAATCAATAACTAAAACATCGTTGAACTTGCATCTGCCAAATAAAAATCAATAAATCC
CATTATTCTAAAAAGATAGTAGGTTTAGAAAAATTGAATAAATGGAAAAAAAAAATTGTTAGGATCTACG
AATGAGAACAAAGTTAGCCTTCAAAATACTTACAAATCCCAATAAAAGACTTCATCTCCATGTGTATTTG
AGTGTCAACGACAAGTCTACACAAAGGGTAAGAGGTCAACAAGACCACACAACACTTCTTACTATTAGTT
TTGCAAAGGCCGTTCGTTGGACATTTCCTTCTCTCTCCTCCCCTCTTCTTCTTCTTGTTCGCTCTATAAA
CTCTCATCTCTCACGTCTTTTTTTCCTTACATTCTCCAAACTCAAAATTTCATCACATTAATTTCTCTCT
ATTTTTCTTTTCTTACTTCAATAGTCGACCTCGAGAAAGAGGATCCACCTGAGGATCACAAGTTTGTACA
AAAAAGCTGAACGAGAAACGTAAAATGATATAAATATCAATATATTAAATTAGATTTTGCATAAAAAACA
GACTACATAATACTGTAAAACACAACATATCCAGTCACTATGGCGGCCGCATTAGGCACCCCAGGCTTTA
CACTTTATGCTTCCGGCTCGTATAATGTGTGGATTTTGAGTTAGGATCCGTCGAGATTTTCAGGAGCTAA
GGAAGCTAAAATGGAGAAAAAAATCACTGGATATACCACCGTTGATATATCCCAATGGCATCGTAAAGAA
CATTTTGAGGCATTTCAGTCAGTTGCTCAATGTACCTATAACCAGACCGTTCAGCTGGATATTACGGCCT
TTTTAAAGACCGTAAAGAAAAATAAGCACAAGTTTTATCCGGCCTTTATTCACATTCTTGCCCGCCTGAT
GAATGCTCATCCGGAATTCCGTATGGCAATGAAAGACGGTGAGCTGGTGATATGGGATAGTGTTCACCCT
TGTTACACCGTTTTCCATGAGCAAACTGAAACGTTTTCATCGCTCTGGAGTGAATACCACGACGATTTCC
GGCAGTTTCTACACATATATTCGCAAGATGTGGCGTGTTACGGTGAAAACCTGGCCTATTTCCCTAAAGG
GTTTATTGAGAATATGTTTTTCGTCTCAGCCAATCCCTGGGTGAGTTTCACCAGTTTTGATTTAAACGTG
GCCAATATGGACAACTTCTTCGCCCCCGTTTTCACCATGGGCAAATATTATACGCAAGGCGACAAGGTGC
TGATGCCGCTGGCGATTCAGGTTCATCATGCCGTCTGTGATGGCTTCCATGTCGGCAGAATGCTTAATGA
ATTACAACAGTACTGCGATGAGTGGCAGGGCGGGGCGTAAACGCGTGGATCCGGCTTACTAAAAGCCAGA
TAACAGTATGCGTATTTGCGCGCTGATTTTTGCGGTATAAGAATATATACTGATATGTATACCCGAAGTA
TGTCAAAAAGAGGTGTGCTATGAAGCAGCGTATTACAGTGACAGTTGACAGCGACAGCTATCAGTTGCTC
AAGGCATATATGATGTCAATATCTCCGGTCTGGTAAGCACAACCATGCAGAATGAAGCCCGTCGTCTGCG
TGCCGAACGCTGGAAAGCGGAAAATCAGGAAGGGATGGCTGAGGTCGCCCGGTTTATTGAAATGAACGGC
TCTTTTGCTGACGAGAACAGGGACTGGTGAAATGCAGTTTAAGGTTTACACCTATAAAAGAGAGAGCCGT
TATCGTCTGTTTGTGGATGTACAGAGTGATATTATTGACACGCCCGGGCGACGGATGGTGATCCCCCTGG
CCAGTGCACGTCTGCTGTCAGATAAAGTCTCCCGTGAACTTTACCCGGTGGTGCATATCGGGGATGAAAG
CTGGCGCATGATGACCACCGATATGGCCAGTGTGCCGGTCTCCGTTATCGGGGAAGAAGTGGCTGATCTC
AGCCACCGCGAAAATGACATCAAAAACGCCATTAACCTGATGTTCTGGGGAATATAAATGTCAGGCTCCC
TTATACACAGCCAGTCTGCAGGTCGACCATAGTGACTGGATATGTTGTGTTTTACAGTATTATGTAGTCT
GTTTTTTATGCAAAATCTAATTTAATATATTGATATTTATATCATTTTACGTTTCTCGTTCAGCTTTCTT
GTACAAAGTGGTGATCCTCCGTTCCATGGGCTAGAAGCTTGTTGAGAATTCATCGCCCGGGACTGGGTTA
ACTTCCGATCGATTCTAGACTAGTTCTAGAGTCCGCAAAAATCACCAGTCTCTCTCTACAAATCTATCTC
TCTCTATTTTTCTCCAGAATAATGTGTGAGTAGTTCCCAGATAAGGGAATTAGGGTTCTTATAGGGTTTC
GCTCATGTGTTGAGCATATAAGAAACCCTTAGTATGTATTTGTATTTGTAAAATACTTCTATCAATAAAA
TTTCTAATTCCTAAAACCAAAATCCAGTGACCGGGCGGCCGCCACCGCGGTGGAGGGGGATCAGATTGTC
GTTTCCCGCCTTCAGTTTAAACTATCAGTGTTTGACAGGATATATTGGCGGGTAAACCTAAGAGAAAAGA
GCGTTTATTAGAATAATCGGATATTTAAAAGGGCGTGAAAAGGTTTATCCGTTCGTCCATTTGTATGTGT
ACATCACCGACGAGCAAGGCAAGACCGAGCGCCTTTCCGACGCTCACCGGGCTGGTTGCCCTCGCCGCTG
GGCTGGCGGCCGTCTATGGCCCTGCAAACGCGCCAGAAACGCCGTCGAAGCCGTGTGCGAGACACCGGCC
GCCGGCGTTGTGGATACCTCGCGGAAAACTTGGCCCTCACTGACAGATGAGGGGCGGACGTTGACACTTG
AGGGGCCGACTCACCCGGCGCGGCGTTGACAGATGAGGGGCAGGCTCGATTTCGGCCGGCGACGTGGAGC
TGGCCAGCCTCGCAAATCGGCGAAAACGCCTGATTTTACGCGAGTTTCCCACAGATGATGTGGACAAGCC
TGGGGATAAGTGCCCTGCGGTATTGACACTTGAGGGGCGCGACTACTGACAGATGAGGGGCGCGATCCTT
GACACTTGAGGGGCAGAGTGCTGACAGATGAGGGGCGCACCTATTGACATTTGAGGGGCTGTCCACAGGC
AGAAAATCCAGCATTTGCAAGGGTTTCCGCCCGTTTTTCGGCCACCGCTAACCTGTCTTTTAACCTGCTT
TTAAACCAATATTTATAAACCTTGTTTTTAACCAGGGCTGCGCCCTGTGCGCGTGACCGCGCACGCCGAA
GGGGGGTGCCCCCCCTTCTCGAACCCTCCCGGCCCGCTAACGCGGGCCTCCCATCCCCCCAGGGGCTGCG
CCCCTCGGCCGCGAACGGCCTCACCCCAAAAATGGCAGCGCTGGCAGTCCTTGCCATTGCCGGGATCGGG
GCAGTAACGGGATGGGCGATCAGCCCGACAAGCTACCCCTATTTGTTTATTTTTCTAAATACATTCAAAT
ATGTATCCGCTCATGAGACAATAACCCTGATAAATGCTTCAATAATATTGAAAAAGGAAGAGTATGAGTA
TTCAACATTTCCGTGTCGCCCTTATTCCCTTTTTTGCGGCATTTTGCCTTCCTGTTTTTGCTCACCCAGA
AACGCTGGTGAAAGTAAAAGATGCTGAAGATCAGTTGGGTGCACGAGTGGGTTACATCGAACTGGATCTC
AACAGCGGTAAGATCCTTGAGAGTTTTCGCCCCGAAGAACGTTTTCCAATGATGAGCACTTTTAAAGTTC
TGCTATGTGGCGCGGTATTATCCCGTATTGACGCCGGGCAAGAGCAACTCGGTCGCCGCATACACTATTC
TCAGAATGACTTGGTTGAGTACTCACCAGTCACAGAAAAGCATCTTACGGATGGCATGACAGTAAGAGAA
TTATGCAGTGCTGCCATAACCATGAGTGATAACACTGCGGCCAACTTACTTCTGACAACGATCGGAGGAC
CGAAGGAGCTAACCGCTTTTTTGCACAACATGGGGGATCATGTAACTCGCCTTGATCGTTGGGAACCGGA
GCTGAATGAAGCCATACCAAACGACGAGCGTGACACCACGATGCCTGTAGCAATGGCAACAACGTTGCGC
AAACTATTAACTGGCGAACTACTTACTCTAGCTTCCCGGCAACAATTAATAGACTGGATGGAGGCGGATA
AAGTTGCAGGACCACTTCTGCGCTCGGCCCTTCCGGCTGGCTGGTTTATTGCTGATAAATCTGGAGCCGG
TGAGCGTGGGTCTCGCGGTATCATTGCAGCACTGGGGCCAGATGGTAAGCCCTCCCGTATCGTAGTTATC
TACACGACGGGGAGTCAGGCAACTATGGATGAACGAAATAGACAGATCGCTGAGATAGGTGCCTCACTGA
TTAAGCATTGGTAACTGTCAGACCAAGTTTACTCATATATACTTTAGATTGATTTAAAACTTCATTTTTA
ATTTAAAAGGATCTAGGTGAAGATCCTTTTTGATAATCTCATGACCAAAATCCCTTAACGTGAGTTTTCG
TTCCACTGAGCGTCAGACCCCGTAGAAAAGATCAAAGGATCTTCTTGAGATCCTTTTTTTCTGCGCGTAA
TCTGCTGCTTGCAAACAAAAAAACCACCGCTACCAGCGGTGGTTTGTTTGCCGGATCAAGAGCTACCAAC
TCTTTTTCCGAAGGTAACTGGCTTCAGCAGAGCGCAGATACCAAATACTGTCCTTCTAGTGTAGCCGTAG
TTAGGCCACCACTTCAAGAACTCTGTAGCACCGCCTACATACCTCGCTCTGCTAATCCTGTTACCAGTGG
CTGCTGCCAGTGGCGATAAGTCGTGTCTTACCGGGTTGGACTCAAGACGATAGTTACCGGATAAGGCGCA
GCGGTCGGGCTGAACGGGGGGTTCGTGCACACAGCCCAGCTTGGAGCGAACGACCTACACCGAACTGAGA
TACCTACAGCGTGAGCTATGAGAAAGCGCCACGCTTCCCGAAGGGAGAAAGGCGGACAGGTATCCGGTAA
GCGGCAGGGTCGGAACAGGAGAGCGCACGAGGGAGCTTCCAGGGGGAAACGCCTGGTATCTTTATAGTCC
TGTCGGGTTTCGCCACCTCTGACTTGAGCGTCGATTTTTGTGATGCTCGTCAGGGGGGCGGAGCCTATGG
AAAAACGCCAGCAACGCGGCCTTTTTACGGTTCCTGGCCTTTTGCTGGCCTTTTGCTCACATGGACTCTA
GCTAGAGGATCACAGGCAGCAACGCTCTGTCATCGTTACAATCAACATGCTACCCTCCGCGAGATCATCC
GTGTTTCAAACCCGGCAGCTTAGTTGCCGTTCTTCCGAATAGCATCGGTAACATGAGCAAAGTCTGCCGC
CTTACAACGGCTCTCCCGCTGACGCCGTCCCGGACTGATGGGCTGCCTGTATCGAGTGGTGATTTTGTGC
CGAGCTGCCGGTCGGGGAGCTGTTGGCTGGCTG
Features (pLannotate 1.2.2; 19 found; start..end, strand, type, name):
      2..26      +  misc_feature   LB T-DNA repeat: left border repeat from nopaline C58 T-DNA
    120..372     -  terminator     NOS terminator: nopaline synthase terminator and poly(A) signal
    395..943     -  CDS            bar: PAT_STRHY - Experimental evidence at protein level: Swiss-Prot protein existence level 1. Inactivates phosphinothricin (PPT) by transfer of an acetyl group from acetyl CoA. Can also acetylate demethylphosphinothricin but not PTT or glutamate. This enzyme is an effector of phosphinothricin tripeptide (PTT or bialaphos) resistance. From Streptomyces hygroscopicus. Introduced by genetic manipulation and expressed in glufosinate-tolerant maize by Dekalb Genetics.
    985..1164    -  promoter       NOS promoter: nopaline synthase promoter
   2788..2912    +  protein_bind   attR1: mutant version of attR; recombination site for the Gateway® LR reaction LR Clonase™
   2937..2967    +  promoter       lac UV5 promoter: E. coli lac promoter with an "up" mutation
   2991..3020    +  promoter       cat promoter (fragment): promoter of the E. coli cat gene encoding chloramphenicol acetyltransferase
   3021..3680    +  CDS            CmR: chloramphenicol acetyltransferase; cat; confers resistance to chloramphenicol
   3859..4017    +  CDS            ccdA (fragment): CCDA_ECO57 - Also known as H, letA. Experimental evidence at protein level: Swiss-Prot protein existence level 1. Antitoxin component of a type II toxin-antitoxin (TA) system which inhibits the post-segregational killing (PSK) of plasmid-free cells, also referred to as a plasmid addiction system. Binds to and blocks the activity of CcdB; will also remove bound CcdB protein from the CcdB-GyrA complex by forming a CcdA-CcdB complex, a process termed rejuvenation. Functions as a transcriptional corepressor for the ccdAB operon, repression also requires CcdB (By similarity). From Escherichia coli
   4022..4324    +  CDS            ccdB: CCDB_ECOLI - Also known as G, letB, letD. Experimental evidence at protein level: Swiss-Prot protein existence level 1. Toxic component of a type II toxin-antitoxin (TA) system, functioning in plasmid maintainence. Responsible for the post- segregational killing (PSK) of plasmid-free cells, also referred to as a plasmid addiction system. Half-life of over 2 hours. Cell killing by CcdB is accompanied by filamentation, defects in chromosome and plasmid segregation, defects in cell division, formation of anucleate cells, decreased DNA synthesis and plasmid loss. Interferes with the activity of DN
   4368..4492    -  protein_bind   attR2: mutant version of attR; recombination site for the Gateway® LR reaction LR Clonase™
   4629..4788    +  polyA_signal   CaMV poly(A) signal (fragment): cauliflower mosaic virus polyadenylation signal
   4795..4815    -  misc_feature   MCS (fragment): pBluescript multiple cloning site
   4863..4887    +  misc_feature   RB T-DNA repeat: right border repeat from nopaline C58 T-DNA
   5107..5638    +  rep_origin     oriV: incP origin of replication
   5702..5779    +  CDS            klaC (fragment): KLAC_ECOLX - Also known as telB. Protein predicted: Swiss-Prot protein existence level 4. Belongs to the kla operon, which is associated with cryptic tellurite resistance, and IncW plasmid fertility inhibition. From Escherichia coli.
   5782..5873    +  promoter       AmpR promoter: bla
   5874..6734    +  CDS            AmpR: β-lactamase; bla; confers resistance to ampicillin, carbenicillin, and related antibiotics
   6905..7493    +  rep_origin     ori: high-copy-number ColE1/pMB1/pBR322/pUC origin of replication
