[The description below was written by a language model from this plasmid's Addgene catalogue record and pLannotate feature annotations shown in this document.]
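Description:
pAM PAT-ProTRY GW is an empty Gateway destination vector for plant expression, a binary T-DNA plasmid of about 7.8 kb built on the pAMPAT-MCS backbone. The stated modification is replacement of the original 35S promoter with ProTRY, so that a gene of interest is placed under this promoter rather than a strong constitutive one. The accompanying publication concerns the Arabidopsis patterning proteins TRY/CPC, GL1 and AtMYC1. The promoter itself is not annotated in the feature table, but an unannotated stretch lies between the plant selection cassette and attR1, where it would be expected to sit.

Between the nopaline-type left and right T-DNA border repeats there are two units. The first is a plant selection cassette in which the NOS promoter drives the bar gene (phosphinothricin acetyltransferase) with a NOS terminator, conferring Basta/glufosinate resistance on transformed plants. The second is the expression unit, consisting of the Gateway cassette followed by a CaMV polyadenylation signal. The cassette is flanked by attR1 and attR2 and carries a chloramphenicol resistance gene and the ccdB toxin gene. An LR recombination with an entry clone replaces this cassette with the desired coding sequence, and ccdB counterselects against unrecombined vector, which is why the empty plasmid must be kept in a ccdB-tolerant strain.

Outside the T-DNA, the backbone carries an IncP oriV, a ColE1/pUC-type origin and an ampicillin resistance gene. The catalogue lists the plasmid as low copy, with ampicillin plus chloramphenicol selection in bacteria. Its binary design suits it to Agrobacterium-mediated plant transformation.
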