Addgene plasmid #79755: pAM PAT-ProTRY GW
Purpose: (Empty Backbone) binary DEST vector for plant expression
Depositing lab: Nico Dissmeyer & Martin Hulskamp. Depositing organization: Universitaet zu Koeln. Publication: Mutual control of intracellular localisation of the patterning proteins AtMYC1, GL1 and TRY/CPC in Arabidopsis. Pesch M, Schultheiss I, Digiuni S, Uhrig JF, Hulskamp M. Development. 2013 Aug;140(16):3456-67. doi: 10.1242/dev.094698. PubMed 23900543.
Backbone
  Vector backbone: Binary vector pAMPAT-MCS
  Modifications to backbone: exchange of Pro35S to ProTRY
  Vector type: Plant Expression
  Promoter: ProTRY
  Selectable markers: Basta
Growth in bacteria
  Bacterial resistance: Chloramphenicol and Ampicillin, 25 & 100 μg/mL
  Growth temperature: 37°C
  Growth strain: ccdB Survival
  Copy number: Low Copy
Gene/Insert
  Cloning method: Gateway Cloning
  Sequencing primers: 5′ gaccggcaacaggattcaatcttaag; 3′ GAATTAGAAATTTTATTGATAGAAG
Resource information
  A portion of this plasmid was derived from a plasmid made by: Martin Hülskamp, Martina Pesch
Terms and licenses: Academic/Nonprofit Terms; Industry Terms: Not Available to Industry
How to cite: pAM PAT-ProTRY GW was a gift from Nico Dissmeyer & Martin Hulskamp (Addgene plasmid # 79755 ; http://n2t.net/addgene:79755 ; RRID:Addgene_79755)
