>Addgene plasmid #79755 | pAM PAT-ProTRY GW | addgene partial sequence | sequence record 156939 | NOSterm-R 5'-attgccaaatgtttgaacga-3'
GGTGACGGGCAGGACCGGACGGGGCGGCACCGGCAGGCTGAAGTCCAGCTGCCAGAAACCCACGTCATGC
CAGTTCCCGTGCTTGAAGCCGGCCGCCCGCAGCATGCCGCGGGGGGCATATCCGAGCGCCTCGTGCATGC
GCACGCTCGGGTCGTTGGGCAGCCCGATGACAGCGACCACGCTCTTGAAGCCCTGTGCCTCCAGGGACTT
CAGCAGGTGGGTGTAGAGCGTGGAGCCCAGTCCCGTCCGCTGGTGGCGGGGGGAGACGTACACGGTCGAC
TCGGCCGTCCAGTCGTAGGCGTTGCGTGCCTTCCAGGGACCCGCGTAGGCGATGCCGGCGACCTCGCCGT
CCACCTCGGCGACGAGCCAGGGATAGCGCTCCCGCAGACGGACGAGGTCGTCCGTCCACTCCTGCGGTTC
CTGCGGCTCGGTACGGAAGTTGACCGTGCTTGTCTCGATGTAGTGGTTGACGATGGTGCAGACCGCCGGC
ATGTCCGCCTCGGTGGCACGGCGGATGTCGGCCGGGCGTCGTTCTGGGCTCATGGTAGATCCCCTCGATC
GAGTTGAGAGTGAATATGAGACTCTAATTGGATACCGAGGGGAATTTATGGAACGTCAGTGGAGCATTTT
TGACAAGAAATATTTGCTAGCTGATAGTGACCTTAGGCGACTTTTGAACGCGCAATAATGGTTTCTGACG
TATGTGCTTAGCTCATTAAACTCCAGAAACCCGCGGCTCAGTGGCTCCTTCAACGTTGCGGTTCTGTCAG
TTCCAAACGTAAAACGGCTTGTCCCGCGTCATCGGCGGGGGTCATAACGTGACTCCCTTAATTCTCCGCT
CATGATCAGATTGTCGTTTCCCGCCTTCGGTTTGGGCGCGCCTCTTAGCTTCGAAGAAAACGCAAATCAG
GGATTTTGGTTGTATCATGTGTGA
