>Addgene plasmid #79755 | pAM PAT-ProTRY GW | addgene partial sequence | sequence record 156940 | lac-promoter-R 5'-CCGGAAGCATAAAGTGTAAA-3'
CGCCATAGTGACTGGATATGTTGTGTTTTACAGTATTATGTAGTCTGTTTTTTATGCAAAATCTAATTTA
ATATATTGATATTTATATCATTTTACGTTTCTCGTTCAGCTTTTTTGTACAAACTTGTGATCCTCAGGTG
GATCCTCTTTCTCGAGGTCGACTATTGAAGTAAGAAAAGAAAAATAGAGAGAAATTAATGTGATGAAATT
TTGAGTTTGGAGAATGTAAGGAAAAAAAGACGTGAGAGATGAGAGTTTATAGAGCGAACAAGAAGAAGAA
GAGGGGAGGAGAGAGAAGGAAATGTCCAACGAACGGCCTTTGCAAAACTAATAGTAAGAAGTGTTGTGTG
GTCTTGTTGACCTCTTACCCTTTGTGTAGACTTGTCGTTGACACTCAAATACACATGGAGATGAAGTCTT
TTATTGGGATTTGTAAGTATTTTGAAGGCTAACTTTGTTCTCATTCGTAGATCCTAACAATTTTTTTTTT
CCATTTATTCAATTTTTCTAAACCTACTATCTTTTTAGAATAATGGGATTTATTGATTTTTATTTGGCAG
ATGCAAGTTCAACGATGTTTTAGTTATTGATTTGTTGTTGTTCTTTCCATTTTTGTATTCAAGTCCAATT
TGTATTTCTAAGAAAATTAGTTGTTATTAGGTTATTAGTTTTTCAAGTTTTTTTTTCAGGGTTGGACATA
C
